>Addgene plasmid #46712 | pcDNA3.2 mir-1-1 reporter mir50-3 | depositor full sequence | sequence record 117473 | pcDNA3.2 mir-1-1 reporter mir50-3 sequence 6004 bps
GACGGATCGGGAGATCTCCCGATCCCCTATGGTCGACTCTCAGTACAATCTGCTCTGATGCCGCATAGTT
AAGCCAGTATCTGCTCCCTGCTTGTGTGTTGGAGGTCGCTGAGTAGTGCGCGAGCAAAATTTAAGCTACA
ACAAGGCAAGGCTTGACCGACAATTGCATGAAGAATCTGCTTAGGGTTAGGCGTTTTGCGCTGCTTCGCG
ATGTACGGGCCAGATATACGCGTTGACATTGATTATTGACTAGTTATTAATAGTAATCAATTACGGGGTC
ATTAGTTCATAGCCCATATATGGAGTTCCGCGTTACATAACTTACGGTAAATGGCCCGCCTGGCTGACCG
CCCAACGACCCCCGCCCATTGACGTCAATAATGACGTATGTTCCCATAGTAACGCCAATAGGGACTTTCC
ATTGACGTCAATGGGTGGACTATTTACGGTAAACTGCCCACTTGGCAGTACATCAAGTGTATCATATGCC
AAGTACGCCCCCTATTGACGTCAATGACGGTAAATGGCCCGCCTGGCATTATGCCCAGTACATGACCTTA
TGGGACTTTCCTACTTGGCAGTACATCTACGTATTAGTCATCGCTATTACCATGGTGATGCGGTTTTGGC
AGTACATCAATGGGCGTGGATAGCGGTTTGACTCACGGGGATTTCCAAGTCTCCACCCCATTGACGTCAA
TGGGAGTTTGTTTTGGCACCAAAATCAACGGGACTTTCCAAAATGTCGTAACAACTCCGCCCCATTGACG
CAAATGGGCGGTAGGCGTGTACGGTGGGAGGTCTATATAAGCAGAGCTCTCTGGCTAACTAGAGAACCCA
CTGCTTACTGGCTTATCGAAATTAATACGACTCACTATAGGGAGACCCAAGCTGGCTAGTTAAGCTATCA
ACAAGTTTGTACAAAAAAGCAGGCTCTATTTTTACTAATTCTGAATTCCATAATTCTATATTCTGTATTC
CTCCCCGCCGGCCGCTGATATGTCTGGTATTCTTGGGTTTGAACTTCCAGCGTTGAACCCGCATATTAGA
CGTATCGACGGCCGGCGGGGCATAATGGCTGCTAAGTTTGGAGAGACCGGGGGAGTCCCAGAGATGCCCC
AGCTTTCTTGTACAAAGTGGTTGATCTAGAGGGCCCGCAGTGGGGTCAGCTTCTACCGGGGCGGCGTCCC
GGGGTCTTGGAACTGCATGCAGACTGCCTGCTTGGGAAACATACTTCTTTATATGCCCATATGGACCTGC
TAAGCTATGGAATGTAAAGAAGTATGTATCTCAGGCCGGGACCTCTCTCGCCGCACTGAGGGGCACTCCA
CACCACGGGGGCCGCCGCGGCCGACAGCCAGCCAGGCGGCTGTGGTGGGGGTGAGGCTGGGGCGGCAGGC
TGCCTGGGCGTTGGTGGACGGTCGTGTCCCCGCCAGCATTGTTCTGTCACTTTGCCTGTGTCAGCAGGTG
GAAGTGCTCACCAGACATTCGAAGGTAAGCCTATCCCTAACCCTCTCCTCGGTCTCGATTCTACGCGTAC
CGGTTAGTAATGAGTTTAAACGGGGGAGGCTAACTGAAACACGGAAGGAGACAATACCGGAAGGAACCCG
CGCTATGACGGCAATAAAAAGACAGAATAAAACGCACGGGTGTTGGGTCGTTTGTTCATAAACGCGGGGT
TCGGTCCCAGGGCTGGCACTCTGTCGATACCCCACCGAGACCCCATTGGGGCCAATACGCCCGCGTTTCT
TCCTTTTCCCCACCCCACCCCCCAAGTTCGGGTGAAGGCCCAGGGCTCGCAGCCAACGTCGGGGCGGCAG
GCCCTGCCATAGCAGATCTGCGCAGCTGGGGCTCTAGGGGGTATCCCC
[124 nt withheld, positions 1869-1992]
C
[32 nt withheld, positions 1994-2025]
CA
[57 nt withheld, positions 2028-2084]
A
[49 nt withheld, positions 2086-2134]
CCTTTGACGTTGGAGTCCACGTTCTTT
[37 nt withheld, positions 2162-2198]
ACCCTATCTCGGTCTATTCTTTTGATTTATAAGGGATTTTGGGGATTTCGGCCTATTGGTTAAAAAATGA
GCTGATTTAACAAAAATTTAACGCGAATTAATTCTGTGGAATGTGTGTCAGTTAGGGTGTGGAAAGTCCC
CAGGCTCCCCAGCAGGCAGAAGTATGCAAAGCATGCATCTCAATTAGTCAGCAACCAGGTGTGGAAAGTC
CCCAGGCTCCCCAGCAGGCAGAAGTATGCAAAGCATGCATCTCAATTAGTCAGCAACCATAGTCCCGCCC
CTAACTCCGCCCATCCCGCCCCTAACTCCGCCCAGTTCCGCCCATTCTCCGCCCCATGGCTGACTAATTT
TTTTTATTTATGCAGAGGCCGAGGCCGCCTCTGCCTCTGAGCTATTCCAGAAGTAGTGAGGAGGCTTTTT
TGGAGGCCTAGGCTTTTGCAAAAAGCTCCCGGGAGCTTGTATATCCATTTTCGGATCTGATCAAGAGACA
GGATGAGGATCGTTTCGCATGATTGAACAAGATGGATTGCACGCAGGTTCTCCGGCCGCTTGGGTGGAGA
GGCTATTCGGCTATGACTGGGCACAACAGACAATCGGCTGCTCTGATGCCGCCGTGTTCCGGCTGTCAGC
GCAGGGGCGCCCGGTTCTTTTTGTCAAGACCGACCTGTCCGGTGCCCTGAATGAACTGCAGGACGAGGCA
GCGCGGCTATCGTGGCTGGCCACGACGGGCGTTCCTTGCGCAGCTGTGCTCGACGTTGTCACTGAAGCGG
GAAGGGACTGGCTGCTATTGGGCGAAGTGCCGGGGCAGGATCTCCTGTCATCTCACCTTGCTCCTGCCGA
GAAAGTATCCATCATGGCTGATGCAATGCGGCGGCTGCATACGCTTGATCCGGCTACCTGCCCATTCGAC
CACCAAGCGAAACATCGCATCGAGCGAGCACGTACTCGGATGGAAGCCGGTCTTGTCGATCAGGATGATC
TGGACGAAGAGCATCAGGGGCTCGCGCCAGCCGAACTGTTCGCCAGGCTCAAGGCGCGCATGCCCGACGG
CGAGGATCTCGTCGTGACCCATGGCGATGCCTGCTTGCCGAATATCATGGTGGAAAATGGCCGCTTTTCT
GGATTCATCGACTGTGGCCGGCTGGGTGTGGCGGACCGCTATCAGGACATAGCGTTGGCTACCCGTGATA
TTGCTGAAGAGCTTGGCGGCGAATGGGCTGACCGCTTCCTCGTGCTTTACGGTATCGCCGCTCCCGATTC
GCAGCGCATCGCCTTCTATCGCCTTCTTGACGAGTTCTTCTGAGCGGGACTCTGGGGTTCGCGAAATGAC
CGACCAAGCGACGCCCAACCTGCCATCACGAGATTTCGATTCCACCGCCGCCTTCTATGAAAGGTTGGGC
TTCGGAATCGTTTTCCGGGACGCCGGCTGGATGATCCTCCAGCGCGGGGATCTCATGCTGGAGTTCTTCG
CCCACCCCAACTTGTTTATTGCAGCTTATAATGGTTACAAATAAAGCAATAGCATCACAAATTTCACAAA
TAAAGCATTTTTTTCACTGCATTCTAGTTGTGGTTTGTCCAAACTCATCAATGTATCTTATCATGTCTGT
ATACCGTCGACCTCTAGCTAGAGCTTGGCGTAATCATGGTCATAGCTGTTTCCTGTGTGAAATTGTTATC
CGCTCACAATTCCACACAACATACGAGCCGGAAGCATAAAGTGTAAAGCCTGGGGTGCCTAATGAGTGAG
CTAACTCACATTAATTGCGTTGCGCTCACTGCCCGCTTTCCAGTCGGGAAACCTGTCGTGCCAGCTGCAT
TAATGAATCGGCCAACGCGCGGGGAGAGGCGGTTTGCGTATTGGGCGCTCTTCCGCTTCCTCGCTCACTG
ACTCGCTGCGCTCGGTCGTTCGGCTGCGGCGAGCGGTATCAGCTCACTCAAAGGCGGTAATACGGTTATC
CACAGAATCAGGGGATAACGCAGGAAAGAACATGTGAGCAAAAGGCCAGCAAAAGGCCAGGAACCGTAAA
AAGGCCGCGTTGCTGGCGTTTTTCCATAGGCTCCGCCCCCCTGACGAGCATCACAAAAATCGACGCTCAA
GTCAGAGGTGGCGAAACCCGACAGGACTATAAAGATACCAGGCGTTTCCCCCTGGAAGCTCCCTCGTGCG
CTCTCCTGTTCCGACCCTGCCGCTTACCGGATACCTGTCCGCCTTTCTCCCTTCGGGAAGCGTGGCGCTT
TCTCAATGCTCACGCTGTAGGTATCTCAGTTCGGTGTAGGTCGTTCGCTCCAAGCTGGGCTGTGTGCACG
AACCCCCCGTTCAGCCCGACCGCTGCGCCTTATCCGGTAACTATCGTCTTGAGTCCAACCCGGTAAGACA
CGACTTATCGCCACTGGCAGCAGCCACTGGTAACAGGATTAGCAGAGCGAGGTATGTAGGCGGTGCTACA
GAGTTCTTGAAGTGGTGGCCTAACTACGGCTACACTAGAAGGACAGTATTTGGTATCTGCGCTCTGCTGA
AGCCAGTTACCTTCGGAAAAAGAGTTGGTAGCTCTTGATCCGGCAAACAAACCACCGCTGGTAGCGGTGG
TTTTTTTGTTTGCAAGCAGCAGATTACGCGCAGAAAAAAAGGATCTCAAGAAGATCCTTTGATCTTTTCT
ACGGGGTCTGACGCTCAGTGGAACGAAAACTCACGTTAAGGGATTTTGGTCATGAGATTATCAAAAAGGA
TCTTCACCTAGATCCTTTTAAATTAAAAATGAAGTTTTAAATCAATCTAAAGTATATATGAGTAAACTTG
GTCTGACAGTTACCAATGCTTAATCAGTGAGGCACCTATCTCAGCGATCTGTCTATTTCGTTCATCCATA
GTTGCCTGACTCCCCGTCGTGTAGATAACTACGATACGGGAGGGCTTACCATCTGGCCCCAGTGCTGCAA
TGATACCGCGAGACCCACGCTCACCGGCTCCAGATTTATCAGCAATAAACCAGCCAGCCGGAAGGGCCGA
GCGCAGAAGTGGTCCTGCAACTTTATCCGCCTCCATCCAGTCTATTAATTGTTGCCGGGAAGCTAGAGTA
AGTAGTTCGCCAGTTAATAGTTTGCGCAACGTTGTTGCCATTGCTACAGGCATCGTGGTGTCACGCTCGT
CGTTTGGTATGGCTTCATTCAGCTCCGGTTCCCAACGATCAAGGCGAGTTACATGATCCCCCATGTTGTG
CAAAAAAGCGGTTAGCTCCTTCGGTCCTCCGATCGTTGTCAGAAGTAAGTTGGCCGCAGTGTTATCACTC
ATGGTTATGGCAGCACTGCATAATTCTCTTACTGTCATGCCATCCGTAAGATGCTTTTCTGTGACTGGTG
AGTACTCAACCAAGTCATTCTGAGAATAGTGTATGCGGCGACCGAGTTGCTCTTGCCCGGCGTCAATACG
GGATAATACCGCGCCACATAGCAGAACTTTAAAAGTGCTCATCATTGGAAAACGTTCTTCGGGGCGAAAA
CTCTCAAGGATCTTACCGCTGTTGAGATCCAGTTCGATGTAACCCACTCGTGCACCCAACTGATCTTCAG
CATCTTTTACTTTCACCAGCGTTTCTGGGTGAGCAAAAACAGGAAGGCAAAATGCCGCAAAAAAGGGAAT
AAGGGCGACACGGAAATGTTGAATACTCATACTCTTCCTTTTTCAATATTATTGAAGCATTTATCAGGGT
TATTGTCTCATGAGCGGATACATATTTGAATGTATTTAGAAAAATAAACAAATAGGGGTTCCGCGCACAT
TTCCCCGAAAAGTGCCACCTGACGTC
Features (pLannotate 1.2.2; 24 found; start..end, strand, type, name):
     36..80      -  misc_feature   bom (fragment): basis of mobility region from pBR322
    235..614     +  enhancer       CMV enhancer: human cytomegalovirus immediate early enhancer
    615..818     +  promoter       CMV promoter: human cytomegalovirus (CMV) immediate early promoter
    814..847     +  LTR            5' LTR (truncated) (fragment): truncated 5' long terminal repeat (LTR) from HIV-1
    863..881     +  promoter       T7 promoter: promoter for bacteriophage T7 RNA polymerase
    911..935     +  protein_bind   attB1: mutant version of attB; recombination site for the Gateway® BP reaction BP Clonase™
    978..1077    +  ncRNA          mir-50: Accession: RF00824 - microRNA mir-50
   1120..1140    -  protein_bind   attB2: mutant version of attB; core recombination site for the Gateway® BP reaction BP Clonase™
   1219..1295    +  ncRNA          mir-1: Accession: RF00103 - mir-1 microRNA precursor family
   1494..1535    +  CDS            V5 tag: epitope tag from simian virus 5
   1619..1667    +  polyA_signal   HSV TK poly(A) signal: herpes simplex virus thymidine kinase polyadenylation signal (Cole and Stacy, 1985)
   1758..1774    -  polyA_signal   bGH poly(A) signal (fragment): bovine growth hormone polyadenylation signal
   1869..2297    +  rep_origin     f1 ori (sequence partly withheld): f1 bacteriophage origin of replication; arrow indicates direction of (+) strand synthesis
   2311..2640    +  promoter       SV40 promoter: SV40 enhancer and early promoter
   2707..3498    +  CDS            neo: KKA2_KLEPN - Also known as kan, nptII. Experimental evidence at protein level: Swiss-Prot protein existence level 1. Resistance to kanamycin, neomycin, paromomycin, ribostamycin, butirosin and gentamicin B. From Klebsiella pneumoniae.
   3524..3682    +  CDS            ble (fragment): BLE_KLEPN - Experimental evidence at protein level: Swiss-Prot protein existence level 1. Binding protein with a strong affinity to the bleomycin family of antibiotics. Binds to CL990; an antimitotic-antibiotic compound. From Klebsiella pneumoniae.
   3677..3798    +  polyA_signal   SV40 poly(A) signal: SV40 polyadenylation signal
   3871..3887    -  protein_bind   lac operator: The lac repressor binds to the lac operator to inhibit transcription in E. coli. This inhibition can be relieved by adding lactose or isopropyl-β-D-thiogalactopyranoside (IPTG). lac repressor encoded by lacI
   3895..3925    -  promoter       lac promoter: promoter for the E. coli lac operon
   3940..3961    -  protein_bind   CAP binding site: CAP binding activates transcription in the presence of cAMP. E. coli catabolite activator protein
   3974..4066    -  CDS            lacI (fragment): lac repressor; lacI; The lac repressor binds to the lac operator to inhibit transcription in E. coli. This inhibition can be relieved by adding lactose or isopropyl-β-D-thiogalactopyranoside (IPTG).
   4249..4837    -  rep_origin     ori: high-copy-number ColE1/pMB1/pBR322/pUC origin of replication
   5008..5868    -  CDS            AmpR: β-lactamase; bla; confers resistance to ampicillin, carbenicillin, and related antibiotics
   5869..5973    -  promoter       AmpR promoter: bla
