[The description below was written by a language model from this plasmid's Addgene catalogue record and pLannotate feature annotations shown in this document.]
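Description:
pcDNA3.2 mir-1-1 reporter mir50-3 is a mammalian expression plasmid for studying primary microRNA processing. It was made by Gateway recombination into a pcDNA3.2 V5-DEST derivative that already carries a human mir-1-1 hairpin. It is maintained in E. coli through a high-copy ColE1/pUC-type origin and an ampicillin resistance gene. An f1 origin is also present. For selection in mammalian cells, an SV40 enhancer/early promoter drives a neomycin phosphotransferase gene (G418 resistance) that ends in an SV40 poly(A) signal.

The payload is a single CMV enhancer/promoter-driven transcript. Downstream of a T7 promoter, attB1 and attB2 sites flank the insert, a mir-50 pri-miRNA segment listed as C. elegans/synthetic. The "mir50-3" name and the mutation field indicate a specific sequence variant, but the record defers its details to the sequence and publication. Just after attB2 lies the mir-1 precursor hairpin, followed by the backbone's V5 tag sequence and the HSV TK polyadenylation signal. The payload is non-coding RNA, so the V5 element appears to be a backbone remnant rather than a functional tag. Because the test hairpin and hsa-mir-1-1 sit on the same transcript, the mir-1 hairpin can plausibly act as a co-expressed internal reference for judging how well the mir-50 variant is processed in transfected mammalian cells. This fits the associated work on primary-sequence determinants of pri-miRNA recognition, although the record does not spell out the assay design.

The annotated depositor sequence is 6,004 nt, shorter than the 8,038 bp listed for the backbone without insert. The difference is probably due to loss of the Gateway destination cassette during recombination. A few short annotations (HIV-1 LTR, bGH poly(A), ble, lacI and bom fragments) look like partial matches or backbone remnants, not functional elements.
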