Addgene plasmid #46712: pcDNA3.2 mir-1-1 reporter mir50-3
Depositing lab: David Bartel. Depositing organization: Whitehead Institute for Biomedical Research. Publication: Beyond Secondary Structure: Primary-Sequence Determinants License Pri-miRNA Hairpins for Processing. Auyeung VC, Ulitsky I, McGeary SE, Bartel DP. Cell. 2013 Feb 14;152(4):844-58. doi: 10.1016/j.cell.2013.01.031. PubMed 23415231.
Backbone
  Vector backbone: pcDNA3.2 V5-DEST mir-1-1 reporter
  Backbone manufacturer: Bartel lab (Addgene plasmid# 46646)
  Backbone size w/o insert (bp): 8038
  Vector type: Mammalian Expression, RNAi
  Selectable markers: Neomycin (select with G418)
Growth in bacteria
  Bacterial resistance: Ampicillin, 100 μg/mL
  Growth temperature: 37°C
  Growth strain: DH5alpha
  Copy number: High Copy
Gene/Insert
  Gene/Insert name: mir50-3 (alt name: mir50-3 pri-mRNA)
  Species: C. elegans (nematode), Synthetic
  Mutation: see sequence and publication
  Promoter: CMV
  Tag / fusion protein: hsa-mir-1-1 (C terminal on insert); V5 (C terminal on backbone)
  Cloning method: Gateway Cloning
  Sequencing primers: 5′ CMV-F; 3′ TK-pA-R
Terms and licenses: Academic/Nonprofit Terms; Industry Terms: Not Available to Industry
How to cite: pcDNA3.2 mir-1-1 reporter mir50-3 was a gift from David Bartel (Addgene plasmid # 46712 ; http://n2t.net/addgene:46712 ; RRID:Addgene_46712)
