>Addgene plasmid #46712 | pcDNA3.2 mir-1-1 reporter mir50-3 | addgene partial sequence | sequence record 73871 | CMV-F 5'-CGCAAATGGGCGGTAGGCGTG-3'
GAGCTCTCTGGCTAACTAGAGAACCCACTGCTTACTGGCTTATCGAAATTAATACGACTCACTATAGGGA
GACCCAAGCTGGCTAGTTAAGCTATCAACAAGTTTGTACAAAAAAGCAGGCTCTATTTTTACTAATTCTG
AATTCCATAATTCTATATTCTGTATTCCTCCCCGCCGGCCGCTGATATGTCTGGTATTCTTGGGTTTGAA
CTTCCAGCGTTGAACCCGCATATTAGACGTATCGACGGCCGGCGGGGCATAATGGCTGCTAAGTTTGGAG
AGACCGGGGGAGTCCCAGAGATGCCCCAGCTTTCTTGTACAAAGTGGTTGATCTAGAGGGCCCGCAGTGG
GGTCAGCTTCTACCGGGGCGGCGTCCCGGGGTCTTGGAACTGCATGCAGACTGCCTGCTTGGGAAACATA
CTTCTTTATATGCCCATATGGACCTGCTAAGCTATGGAATGTAAAGAAGTATGTATCTCAGGCCGGGACC
TCTCTCGCCGCACTGAGGGGCACTCCACACCACGGGGGCCGCCGCGGCCGACAGCCAGCCAGGCGGCTGT
GGTGGGGGTGAGGCTGGGGCGGCAGGCTGCCTGGGCGTTGGTGGACGGTCGTGTCCCCGCCAGCATTGTT
CTGTCACTTTGCCTGTGTCAGCAGGTGGAAGTGCTCACCAGACATTCGAAGGTAAGCCTATCCCTAACCC
TCTCCTCGGTCTCGATTCTACGCGTACCGGTTAGTAATGAGTTTAAACGGGGGAGGCTAACTGAAACACG
GAAGGAGACAATACCGGAAGGAACCCGCGCTATGACGGCAATAAAAAGACAGAATAAAACGCACGGGTGT
TGGGTCGTTTGTTCATAAACGCGGGGTTCGGTCCCAGGGCTGGCACTCTGTCGATACCCCACCGAGACCC
CATTGGGGCCAATACGCCCGCGTTTCTTCCTTTTCCCCACCCCACCCCCCAAGTTCGG
